>Addgene plasmid #231151 | esgRNA_NbATML1-1pro | addgene full sequence | sequence record 459151 | Addgene NGS Result
CCGGGCATGTCCCGAAGACATTAAACTACGGTTCTTTAAGTAGATCCGTGTCTGAAGTTTTAGGTTCAAT
TTAAACCTACGAGATTGACATTCTCGACTGATCTTGATTGATCGGTAAGTCTTTTGTAATTTAATTTTCT
TTTTGATTTTATTTTAAATTGTTATCTGTTTCTGTGTATAGACTGTTTGAGATCGGCGTTTGGCCGACTC
ATTGTCTTACCATAGGGGAACGGACTTTGTTTGTGTTGTTATTTTATTTGTATTTTATTAAAATTCTCAA
CGATCTGAAAAAGCCTCGCGGCTAAGAGATTGTTGGGGGGTGAGTAAGTACTTTTAAAGTGATGATGGTT
ACAAAGGCAAAAGGGGTAAAACCCCTCGCCTACGTAAGCGTTATTACGCCCGTCTGTACTTATATCAGTA
CACTGACGAGTCCCTAAAGGACGAAACGGGAGAACGCTAGCCACCACCACCACCACCACGTGTGAATTAC
AGGTGACCAGCTCGAATTTCCCCGATCGTTCAAACATTTGGCAATAAAGTTTCTTAAGATTGAATCCTGT
TGCCGGTCTTGCGATGATTATCATATAATTTCTGTTGAATTACGTTAAGCATGTAATAATTAACATGTAA
TGCATGACGTTATTTATGAGATGGGTTTTTATGATTAGAGTCCCGCAATTATACATTTAATACGCGATAG
AAAACAAAATATAGCGCGCAAACTAGGATAAATTATCGCGCGCGGTGTCATCTATGTTACTAGATCGGGA
ATTAAACTATCAGTGTTTGACAGGATATATTGGCGGGTAAACCTAAGAGAAAAGAGCGTTTATTAGAATA
ATCGGATATTTAAAAGGGCGTGAAAAGGTTTATCCGTTCGTCCATTTGTATGTGCATGCCAACCACAGGG
TTCCCCTCGGGATCAAAGTACTTTGATCCAACCCCTCCGCTGCTATAGTGCAGTCGGCTTCTGACGTTCA
GTGCAGCCGTCTTCTGAAAACGACATGTCGCACAAGTCCTAAGTTACGCGACAGGCTGCCGCCCTGCCCT
TTTCCTGGCGTTTTCTTGTCGCGTGTTTTAGTCGCATAAAGTAGAATACTTGCGACTAGAACCGGAGACA
TTACGCCATGAACAAGAGCGCCGCCGCTGGCCTGCTGGGCTATGCCCGCGTCAGCACCGACGACCAGGAC
TTGACCAACCAACGGGCCGAACTGCACGCGGCCGGCTGCACCAAGCTGTTTTCCGAGAAGATCACCGGCA
CCAGGCGCGACCGCCCGGAGCTGGCCAGGATGCTTGACCACCTACGCCCTGGCGACGTTGTGACAGTGAC
CAGGCTAGACCGCCTGGCCCGCAGCACCCGCGACCTACTGGACATTGCCGAGCGCATCCAGGAGGCCGGC
GCGGGCCTGCGTAGCCTGGCAGAGCCGTGGGCCGACACCACCACGCCGGCCGGCCGCATGGTGTTGACCG
TGTTCGCCGGCATTGCCGAGTTCGAGCGTTCCCTAATCATCGACCGCACCCGGAGCGGGCGCGAGGCCGC
CAAGGCCCGAGGCGTGAAGTTTGGCCCCCGCCCTACCCTCACCCCGGCACAGATCGCGCACGCCCGCGAG
CTGATCGACCAGGAAGGCCGCACCGTGAAAGAGGCGGCTGCACTGCTTGGCGTGCATCGCTCGACCCTGT
ACCGCGCACTTGAGCGCAGCGAGGAAGTGACGCCCACCGAGGCCAGGCGGCGCGGTGCCTTCCGTGAGGA
CGCATTGACCGAGGCCGACGCCCTGGCGGCCGCCGAGAATGAACGCCAAGAGGAACAAGCATGAAACCGC
ACCAGGACGGCCAGGACGAACCGTTTTTCATTACCGAAGAGATCGAGGCGGAGATGATCGCGGCCGGGTA
CGTGTTCGAGCCGCCCGCGCACGTCTCAACCGTGCGGCTGCATGAAATCCTGGCCGGTTTGTCTGATGCC
AAGCTGGCGGCCTGGCCGGCCAGCTTGGCCGCTGAAGAAACCGAGCGCCGCCGTCTAAAAAGGTGATGTG
TATTTGAGTAAAACAGCTTGCGTCATGCGGTCGCTGCGTATATGATGCGATGAGTAAATAAACAAATACG
CAAGGGGAACGCATGAAGGTTATCGCTGTACTTAACCAGAAAGGCGGGTCAGGCAAGACGACCATCGCAA
CCCATCTAGCCCGCGCCCTGCAACTCGCCGGGGCCGATGTTCTGTTAGTCGATTCCGATCCCCAGGGCAG
TGCCCGCGATTGGGCGGCCGTGCGGGAAGATCAACCGCTAACCGTTGTCGGCATCGACCGCCCGACGATT
GACCGCGACGTGAAGGCCATCGGCCGGCGCGACTTCGTAGTGATCGACGGAGCGCCCCAGGCGGCGGACT
TGGCTGTGTCCGCGATCAAGGCAGCCGACTTCGTGCTGATTCCGGTGCAGCCAAGCCCTTACGACATATG
GGCCACCGCCGACCTGGTGGAGCTGGTTAAGCAGCGCATTGAGGTCACGGATGGAAGGCTACAAGCGGCC
TTTGTCGTGTCGCGGGCGATCAAAGGCACGCGCATCGGCGGTGAGGTTGCCGAGGCGCTGGCCGGGTACG
AGCTGCCCATTCTTGAGTCCCGTATCACGCAGCGCGTGAGCTACCCAGGCACTGCCGCCGCCGGCACAAC
CGTTCTTGAATCAGAACCCGAGGGCGACGCTGCCCGCGAGGTCCAGGCGCTGGCCGCTGAAATTAAATCA
AAACTCATTTGAGTTAATGAGGTAAAGAGAAAATGAGCAAAAGCACAAACACGCTAAGTGCCGGCCGTCC
GAGCGCACGCAGCAGCAAGGCTGCAACGTTGGCCAGCCTGGCAGACACGCCAGCCATGAAGCGGGTCAAC
TTTCAGTTGCCGGCGGAGGATCACACCAAGCTGAAGATGTACGCGGTACGCCAAGGCAAGACCATTACCG
AGCTGCTATCTGAATACATCGCGCAGCTACCAGAGTAAATGAGCAAATGAATAAATGAGTAGATGAATTT
TAGCGGCTAAAGGAGGCGGCATGGAAAATCAAGAACAACCAGGCACCGACGCCGTGGAATGCCCCATGTG
TGGAGGAACGGGCGGTTGGCCAGGCGTAAGCGGCTGGGTTGCCTGCCGGCCCTGCAATGGCACTGGAACC
CCCAAGCCCGAGGAATCGGCGTGAGCGGTCGCAAACCATCCGGCCCGGTACAAATCGGCGCGGCGCTGGG
TGATGACCTGGTGGAGAAGTTGAAGGCCGCGCAGGCCGCCCAGCGGCAACGCATCGAGGCAGAAGCACGC
CCCGGTGAATCGTGGCAAGCGGCCGCTGATCGAATCCGCAAAGAATCCCGGCAACCGCCGGCAGCCGGTG
CGCCGTCGATTAGGAAGCCGCCCAAGGGCGACGAGCAACCAGATTTTTTCGTTCCGATGCTCTATGACGT
GGGCACCCGCGATAGTCGCAGCATCATGGACGTGGCCGTTTTCCGTCTGTCGAAGCGTGACCGACGAGCT
GGCGAGGTGATCCGCTACGAGCTTCCAGACGGGCACGTAGAGGTTTCCGCAGGGCCGGCCGGCATGGCCA
GTGTGTGGGATTACGACCTGGTACTGATGGCGGTTTCCCATCTAACCGAATCCATGAACCGATACCGGGA
AGGGAAGGGAGACAAGCCCGGCCGCGTGTTCCGTCCACACGTTGCGGACGTACTCAAGTTCTGCCGGCGA
GCCGATGGCGGAAAGCAGAAAGACGACCTGGTAGAAACCTGCATTCGGTTAAACACCACGCACGTTGCCA
TGCAGCGTACGAAGAAGGCCAAGAACGGCCGCCTGGTGACGGTATCCGAGGGTGAAGCCTTGATTAGCCG
CTACAAGATCGTAAAGAGCGAAACCGGGCGGCCGGAGTACATCGAGATCGAGCTAGCTGATTGGATGTAC
CGCGAGATCACAGAAGGCAAGAACCCGGACGTGCTGACGGTTCACCCCGATTACTTTTTGATCGATCCCG
GCATCGGCCGTTTTCTCTACCGCCTGGCACGCCGCGCCGCAGGCAAGGCAGAAGCCAGATGGTTGTTCAA
GACGATCTACGAACGCAGTGGCAGCGCCGGAGAGTTCAAGAAGTTCTGTTTCACCGTGCGCAAGCTGATC
GGGTCAAATGACCTGCCGGAGTACGATTTGAAGGAGGAGGCGGGGCAGGCTGGCCCGATCCTAGTCATGC
GCTACCGCAACCTGATCGAGGGCGAAGCATCCGCCGGTTCCTAATGTACGGAGCAGATGCTAGGGCAAAT
TGCCCTAGCAGGGGAAAAAGGTCGAAAAGGTCTCTTTCCTGTGGATAGCACGTACATTGGGAACCCAAAG
CCGTACATTGGGAACCGGAACCCGTACATTGGGAACCCAAAGCCGTACATTGGGAACCGGTCACACATGT
AAGTGACTGATATAAAAGAGAAAAAAGGCGATTTTTCCGCCTAAAACTCTTTAAAACTTATTAAAACTCT
TAAAACCCGCCTGGCCTGTGCATAACTGTCTGGCCAGCGCACAGCCGAAGAGCTGCAAAAAGCGCCTACC
CTTCGGTCGCTGCGCTCCCTACGCCCCGCCGCTTCGCGTCGGCCTATCGCGGCCGCTGGCCGCTCAAAAA
TGGCTGGCCTACGGCCAGGCAATCTACCAGGGCGCGGACAAGCCGCGCCGTCGCCACTCGACCGCCGGCG
CCCACATCAAGGCACCCTGCCTCGCGCGTTTCGGTGATGACGGTGAAAACCTCTGACACATGCAGCTCCC
GGAGACGGTCACAGCTTGTCTGTAAGCGGATGCCGGGAGCAGACAAGCCCGTCAGGGCGCGTCAGCGGGT
GTTGGCGGGTGTCGGGGCGCAGCCATGACCCAGTCACGTAGCGATAGCGGAGTGTATACTGGCTTAACTA
TGCGGCATCAGAGCAGATTGTACTGAGAGTGCACCATATGCGGTGTGAAATACCGCACAGATGCGTAAGG
AGAAAATACCGCATCAGGCGCTCTTCCGCTTCCTCGCTCACTGACTCGCTGCGCTCGGTCGTTCGGCTGC
GGCGAGCGGTATCAGCTCACTCAAAGGCGGTAATACGGTTATCCACAGAATCAGGGGATAACGCAGGAAA
GAACATGTGAGCAAAAGGCCAGCAAAAGGCCAGGAACCGTAAAAAGGCCGCGTTGCTGGCGTTTTTCCAT
AGGCTCCGCCCCCCTGACGAGCATCACAAAAATCGACGCTCAAGTCAGAGGTGGCGAAACCCGACAGGAC
TATAAAGATACCAGGCGTTTCCCCCTGGAAGCTCCCTCGTGCGCTCTCCTGTTCCGACCCTGCCGCTTAC
CGGATACCTGTCCGCCTTTCTCCCTTCGGGAAGCGTGGCGCTTTCTCATAGCTCACGCTGTAGGTATCTC
AGTTCGGTGTAGGTCGTTCGCTCCAAGCTGGGCTGTGTGCACGAACCCCCCGTTCAGCCCGACCGCTGCG
CCTTATCCGGTAACTATCGTCTTGAGTCCAACCCGGTAAGACACGACTTATCGCCACTGGCAGCAGCCAC
TGGTAACAGGATTAGCAGAGCGAGGTATGTAGGCGGTGCTACAGAGTTCTTGAAGTGGTGGCCTAACTAC
GGCTACACTAGAAGGACAGTATTTGGTATCTGCGCTCTGCTGAAGCCAGTTACCTTCGGAAAAAGAGTTG
GTAGCTCTTGATCCGGCAAACAAACCACCGCTGGTAGCGGTGGTTTTTTTGTTTGCAAGCAGCAGATTAC
GCGCAGAAAAAAAGGATCTCAAGAAGATCCTTTGATCTTTTCTACGGGGTCTGACGCTCAGTGGAACGAA
AACTCACGTTAAGGGCTGATGAATCCCCTAATGATTTTTATCAAAATCATTAAGTTAAGGTAGATACACA
TCTTGTCATATGATCAAATGGTTTCGCCAAAAATCAATAATCAGACAACAAAATGTGCGAACTCGATATT
TTACACGACTCTCTTTACCAATTCTGCCCCGAATTACACTTAAAACGACTCAACAGCTTAACGTTGGCTT
GCCACGCCTTACTTGACTGTAAAACTCTCACTCTTACCGAACTTGGCCGTAACCTGCCAACCAAAGCGAG
AACAAAACATAACATCAAACGAATCGACCGATTGTTAGGTAATCGTCACCTCCACAAAGAGCGACTCGCT
GTATACCGTTGGCATGCTAGCTTTATCTGTTCGGGCAATACGATGCCCATTGTACTTGTTGACTGGTCTG
ATATCCGTGAGCAAAAACGGCTTATGGTATTGCGAGCTTCAGTCGCACTACACGGTCGTTCTGTTACTCT
TTATGAGAAAGCGTTCCCGCTTTCAGAGCAATGTTCAAAGAAAGCTCATGACCAATTTCTAGCCGACCTT
GCGAGCATTCTACCGAGTAACACCACACCGCTCATTGTCAGTGATGCTGGCTTTAAAGTGCCATGGTATA
AATCCGTTGAGAAGCTGGGTTGGTACTGGTTAAGTCGAGTAAGAGGAAAAGTACAATATGCAGACCTAGG
AGCGGAAAACTGGAAACCTATCAGCAACTTACATGATATGTCATCTAGTCACTCAAAGACTTTAGGCTAT
AAGAGGCTGACTAAAAGCAATCCAATCTCATGCCAAATTCTATTGTATAAATCTCGCTCTAAAGGCCGAA
AAAATCAGCGCTCGACACGGACTCATTGTCACCACCCGTCACCTAAAATCTACTCAGCGTCGGCAAAGGA
GCCATGGATTCTAGCAACTAACTTACCTGTTGAAATTCGAACACCCAAACAACTTGTTAATATCTATTCG
AAGCGAATGCAGATTGAAGAAACCTTCCGAGACTTGAAAAGTCCTGCCTACGGACTAGGCCTACGCCATA
GCCGAACGAGCAGCTCAGAGCGTTTTGATATCATGCTGCTAATCGCCCTGATGCTTCAACTAACATGTTG
GCTTGCGGGCGTTCATGCTCAGAAACAAGGTTGGGACAAGCACTTCCAGGCTAACACAGTCAGAAATCGA
AACGTACTCTCAACAGTTCGCTTAGGCATGGAAGTTTTGCGGCATTCTGGCTACACAATAACAAGGGAAG
ACTCACTCGTGGCTGCAACCCTGCTTACTCAAAATCTATTCACACATGGTTACGTTTTGGGGAAATTATG
AGGGGATCTCTCAGCGTTAAGGGATTTTGGTCATGCATTCTAGGTACTAAAACAATTCATCCAGTAAAAT
ATAATATTTTATTTTCTCCCAATCAGGCTTGATCCCCAGTAAGTCAAAAAATAGCTCGACATACTGTTCT
TCCCCGATATCCTCCCTGATCGACCGGACGCAGAAGGCAATGTCATACCACTTGTCCGCCCTGCCGCTTC
TCCCAAGATCAATAAAGCCACTTACTTTGCCATCTTTCACAAAGATGTTGCTGTCTCCCAGGTCGCCGTG
GGAAAAGACAAGTTCCTCTTCGGGCTTTTCCGTCTTTAAAAAATCATACAGCTCGCGCGGATCTTTAAAT
GGAGTGTCTTCTTCCCAGTTTTCGCAATCCACATCGGCCAGATCGTTATTCAGTAAGTAATCCAATTCGG
CTAAGCGGCTGTCTAAGCTATTCGTATAGGGACAATCCGATATGTCGATGGAGTGAAAGAGCCTGATGCA
CTCCGCATACAGCTCGATAATCTTTTCAGGGCTTTGTTCATCTTCATACTCTTCCGAGCAAAGGACGCCA
TCGGCCTCACTCATGAGCAGATTGCTCCAGCCATCATGCCGTTCAAAGTGCAGGACCTTTGGAACAGGCA
GCTTTCCTTCCAGCCATAGCATCATGTCCTTTTCCCGTTCCACATCATAGGTGGTCCCTTTATACCGGCT
GTCCGTCATTTTTAAATATAGGTTTTCATTTTCTCCCACCAGCTTATATACCTTAGCAGGAGACATTCCT
TCCGTATCTTTTACGCAGCGGTATTTTTCGATCAGTTTTTTCAATTCCGGTGATATTCTCATTTTAGCCA
TTTATTATTTCCTTCCTCTTTTCTACAGTATTTAAAGATACCCCAAGAAGCTAATTATAACAAGACGAAC
TCCAATTCACTGTTCCTTGCATTCTAAAACCTTAAATACCAGAAAACAGCTTTTTCAAAGTTGTTTTCAA
AGTTGGCGTATAACATAGTATCGACGGAGCCGATTTTGAAACCGCGGTGATCACAGGCAGCAACGCTCTG
TCATCGTTACAATCAACATGCTACCCTCCGCGAGATCATCCGTGTTTCAAACCCGGCAGCTTAGTTGCCG
TTCTTCCGAATAGCATCGGTAACATGAGCAAAGTCTGCCGCCTTACAACGGCTCTCCCGCTGACGCCGTC
CCGGACTGATGGGCTGCCTGTATCGAGTGGTGATTTTGTGCCGAGCTGCCGGTCGGGGAGCTGTTGGCTG
GCTGGTGGCAGGATATATTGTGGTGTAAACAAATTGACGCTTAGACAACTTAATAACACATTGCGGACGT
TTTTAATGTACTGAATTAACGCCGAATTAATTCCTAGGCCACCATGTTGGGCCCGGCGCGCCAAGCTTGC
ATGCCTGCAGGTCAACATGGTGGAGCACGACACTCTCGTCTACTCCAAGAATATCAAAGATACAGTCTCA
GAAGACCAGAGGGCTATTGAGACTTTTCAACAAAGGGTAATATCGGGAAACCTCCTCGGATTCCATTGCC
CAGCTATCTGTCACTTCATCGAAAGGACAGTAGAAAAGGAAGATGGCTTCTACAAATGCCATCATTGCGA
TAAAGGAAAGGCTATCGTTCAAGATGCCTCTACCGACAGTGGTCCCAAAGATGGACCCCCACCCACGAGG
AACATCGTGGAAAAAGAAGACGTTCCAACCACGTCTTCAAAGCAAGTGGATTGATGTGATGGTCAACATG
GTGGAGCACGACACTCTCGTCTACTCCAAGAATATCAAAGATACAGTCTCAGAAGACCAGAGGGCTATTG
AGACTTTTCAACAAAGGGTAATATCGGGAAACCTCCTCGGATTCCATTGCCCAGCTATCTGTCACTTCAT
CGAAAGGACAGTAGAAAAGGAAGATGGCTTCTACAAATGCCATCATTGCGATAAAGGAAAGGCTATCGTT
CAAGATGCCTCTACCGACAGTGGTCCCAAAGATGGACCCCCACCCACGAGGAACATCGTGGAAAAAGAAG
ACGTTCCAACCACGTCTTCAAAGCAAGTGGATTGATGTGATATCTCCACTGACGTAAGGGATGACGCACA
ATCCCACTATCCTTCGCAAGACCCTTCCTCTATATAAGGAAGTTCATTTCATTTGGAGAGGATAAAACAT
TGCACCTATGGTGTTGCCCTGGCTGGGGTATGTCAGTGATCGCAGTAGAATGTACTAATTGACAAGTTGG
AGAATACGGTAGAACGTCCTTATCCAACACAGCCTTTATCCCTCTCCCTGACGAGGTTTTTGTCAGTGTA
ATATTTCTTTTTGAACTATCCAGCTTAGTACCGTACGGGAAAGTGACTGGTGTGCTTATCTTTGAAATGT
TACTTTGGGTTTCGGTTCTTTAGGTTAGTAAGAAAGCACTTGTCTTCTCATACAAAGGAAAACCTGAGAC
GTATCGCTTACGAAAGTAGCAATGAAAGAAAGGTGGTGGTTTTAATCGCTACCGCAAAAACGATGGGGTC
GTTTTAATTAACTTCTCCTACGCAAGCGTCTAAACGGACGTTGGGGTTTTGCTAGTTTCTTTAGAGAAAA
CTAGCTAAGTCTTTAATGTTATCATTAGAGATGGCATAAATATAATACTTGTGTCTGCTGATAAGATCAT
TTTAATTTGGACGATTAGACTTGTTGAACTACAGGTTACTGAATCACTTGCGCTAATCAACATGGGAGAT
ATGTACGATGAATCATTTGACAAGTCGGGCGGTCCTGCTGACTTGATGGACGATTCTTGGGTGGAATCAG
TTTCGTGGAAAGATCTGTTGAAGAAGTTACACAGCATAAAATTTGCACTACAGTCTGGTAGAGATGAGAT
CACTGGGTTACTAGCGGCACTGAATAGACAGTGTCCTTATTCACCATATGAGCAGTTTCCAGATAAGAAG
GTGTATTTCCTTTTAGACTCACGGGCTAACAGTGCTCTTGGTGTGATTCAGAACGCTTCAGCGTTCAAGA
GACGAGCTGATGAGAAGAATGCAGTGGCGGGTGTTACAAATATTCCTGCGAATCCAAACACAACGGTTAC
GACGAACCAAGGGAGTACTACTACTACCAAGGCGAACACTGGCTCGACTTTGGAAGAAGACTTGTACACT
TATTACAAATTCGATGATGCCTCTACAGCTTTCCACAAATCTCTAACTTCGTTAGAGAACATGGAGTTGA
AGAGTTATTACCGAAGGAACTTTGAGAAAGTATTCGGGATTAAGTTTGGTGGAGCAGCTGCTAGTTCATC
TGCACCGCCTCCAGCGAGTGGAGGTCCGATACGTCCTAATCCCTAGGGATTTAAGGACGTGAACTCTGTT
GAGATCTCTGTGAAATTCAGAGGGTGGGTGATACCATATTCACTGATGCCATTAGCGACATCTAAATAGG
GCTAATTGTGACTAATTTGAGGGAATTTCCTTTACCATTGACGTCAGTGTCGTTGGTAGCATTTGAGTTT
CGGAGCATCTTGTTCTGGGGTTTCACACTATCTTTAGAGAAAGTGTTAAGTTAATTAAGTTATCTTAATT
AAGAGCATAATTATACTGATTTGTCTCTCGTTGATAGAGTCTATCATTCTGTTACTAAAAATTTGACAAC
TCGGTTTGCTGACCTACTGGTTACTGTATCACTTACCCGAGTTAACGAGTCTAGAAACGATGCAATAGCA
TTTAATCGGTTTAAGAGCTATGCTGGAAACAGCATAGCAAGTTTAAATAAGGCTAGTCCGTTATCAACTT
GAAAAAGTGGCACCGAGTCGGTGCTCCCGCTCCCGTAGCTCAGTTGGTTAGAGCGTTGGTCTTATGAGCC
GAAGGTCGCGGGTTCGAGCCCCGCCGGAAGCAAGTG
Features (pLannotate 1.2.2; 20 found; start..end, strand, type, name):
    361..400     +  ncRNA          TLS-PK6: Accession: RF01101 - Pseudoknot of tRNA-like structure
    396..451     +  ncRNA          Hammerhead 3: Accession: RF00008 - Hammerhead ribozyme (type III)
    461..479     +  CDS            9xHis (fragment): 9xHis affinity tag
    514..766     +  terminator     NOS terminator: nopaline synthase terminator and poly(A) signal
    788..812     +  misc_feature   RB T-DNA repeat: right border repeat from nopaline C58 T-DNA
   1152..1553    +  CDS            Y4CG_SINFN (fragment): Protein inferred from homology: Swiss-Prot protein existence level 3. From Sinorhizobium fredii (strain NBRC 101917 / NGR234).
   2113..2742    +  CDS            pVS1 StaA: stability protein from the Pseudomonas plasmid pVS1 (Heeb et al., 2000)
   3171..4244    +  CDS            pVS1 RepA: replication protein from the Pseudomonas plasmid pVS1 (Heeb et al., 2000)
   4310..4504    +  rep_origin     pVS1 oriV: origin of replication for the Pseudomonas plasmid pVS1 (Heeb et al., 2000)
   4707..4746    +  CDS            rop (fragment): Rop protein, which maintains plasmids at low copy number; rop
   4848..4988    +  misc_feature   bom: basis of mobility region from pBR322
   5174..5762    -  rep_origin     ori: high-copy-number ColE1/pMB1/pBR322/pUC origin of replication
   5870..5939    -  ncRNA          RNA-OUT: Accession: RF00240 - RNA-OUT
   7187..7981    -  CDS            KanR: aminoglycoside phosphotransferase; aphA-3; confers resistance to kanamycin
   8406..8430    +  misc_feature   LB T-DNA repeat: left border repeat from nopaline C58 T-DNA
   8533..8553    -  misc_feature   MCS (fragment): pUC18/19 multiple cloning site
   8628..9302    +  promoter       CaMV 35S promoter (enhanced): cauliflower mosaic virus 35S promoter with a duplicated enhancer region
   9862..10473   +  CDS            CP: CAPSD_TRVPP - Experimental evidence at protein level: Swiss-Prot protein existence level 1. Capsid protein self-assembles to form rod-shaped virions about 22 nm in diameter with a central canal enclosing the viral genomic RNA. From Tobacco rattle virus (isolate PpK20) (TRV).
  10877..10944   +  misc_RNA       tracrRNA (fragment): trans-activating CRISPR RNA for the Streptococcus pyogenes CRISPR/Cas9 system
  10948..11021   +  ncRNA          tRNA: Accession: RF00005 - tRNA
