[The description below was written by a language model from this plasmid's Addgene catalogue record and pLannotate feature annotations shown in this document.]
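Description:
esgRNA_NbATML1-1pro is a binary T-DNA plasmid, built on the pEE083 backbone, that launches an engineered RNA2 of tobacco rattle virus (TRV2) in plants. The roughly 11 kb plasmid carries a pVS1 replicon (oriV, RepA and the StaA stability protein), which typically supports maintenance in Agrobacterium. It also has a high-copy ColE1/pUC-type origin with a pBR322 bom site for propagation in E. coli. Selection in bacteria is by kanamycin through an aphA-3 aminoglycoside phosphotransferase gene located outside the T-DNA borders.

Between the nopaline-type left and right border repeats, an enhanced CaMV 35S promoter with a duplicated enhancer drives transcription of the TRV2 cDNA, which includes the TRV coat protein gene. Downstream of the coat protein, a pea early browning virus (PEBV) subgenomic promoter, stated in the catalogue but not annotated in the feature table, expresses the guide RNA. The guide consists of a spacer directed at the promoter region of the Nicotiana benthamiana NbATML1-1 gene joined to a Streptococcus pyogenes Cas9 scaffold, detected as a tracrRNA fragment. It is immediately followed by a tRNA element, which the depositor identifies as isoleucine tRNA mobility sequences. Such sequences are intended to promote movement of the guide RNA through the plant. The viral 3′ end contains a tRNA-like-structure pseudoknot, and a hammerhead ribozyme then trims the transcript ahead of the NOS terminator.

The plasmid encodes no Cas9, so the nuclease must be supplied separately. According to the associated publication title, the system is used for viral delivery of guide RNAs, together with a repair exonuclease, to obtain heritable multinucleotide deletions in plants.
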