Addgene plasmid #231151: esgRNA_NbATML1-1pro
Purpose: T-DNA encoding TRV2 with mobile gRNA targeting NbATML1-1pro
Depositing lab: Daniel Voytas. Depositing organization: University of Minnesota. Publication: Heritable, multinucleotide deletions in plants using viral delivery of a repair exonuclease and guide RNAs. Liu D, Myers EA, Xuan S, Prichard LE, Donahue LI, Ellison EE, Starker CG, Voytas DF. Plant Physiol. 2024 Mar 29;194(4):2229-2239. doi: 10.1093/plphys/kiae015. PubMed 38243587.
Backbone
  Vector backbone: pEE083
  Vector type: Plant Expression
Growth in bacteria
  Bacterial resistance: Kanamycin, 50 μg/mL
  Growth temperature: 37°C
  Growth strain: DH5alpha
  Copy number: High Copy
Gene/Insert
  Gene/Insert name: mobile gRNA targeting NbATML1-1pro
  gRNA/shRNA sequence: GATGCAATAGCATTTAATCG
  Species: Nicotiana benthamania
  Promoter: PEBV sub-genomic
  Cloning method: Restriction Enzyme; 5′ cloning site unknown (unknown if destroyed)
Terms and licenses: Academic/Nonprofit Terms; Industry Terms: Not Available to Industry
Depositor comments: also contains mobile sequences from tRNAIleu
How to cite: esgRNA_NbATML1-1pro was a gift from Daniel Voytas (Addgene plasmid # 231151 ; http://n2t.net/addgene:231151 ; RRID:Addgene_231151)
